Addgene plasmid #78252: pDHJS3 BS+
Purpose: One of four plasmids needed to create the double Holliday junction substrate (DHJS).
Depositing lab: Tao-shih Hsieh. Depositing organization: Duke University. Publication: A novel, topologically constrained DNA molecule containing a double Holliday junction: design, synthesis, and initial biochemical characterization. Plank JL, Hsieh TS. J Biol Chem. 2006 Jun 23;281(25):17510-6. Epub 2006 Apr 11. 10.1074/jbc.M602933200 PubMed 16608853.
Backbone
  Vector backbone: pBluescript SK+
  Backbone manufacturer: Stratagene
  Backbone size w/o insert (bp): 2961
  Total vector size (bp): 3360
  Modifications to backbone: added two loxP sites with sequence "B" in between ("B" is noncoding DNA from pBR322)
  Vector type: phagemid
Growth in bacteria
  Bacterial resistance: Ampicillin, 100 μg/mL
  Growth temperature: 37°C
  Growth strain: DH5alpha
  Growth instructions: This plasmid requires a helper phagemid to make single stranded DNA. Suggested helper phaemids: M13K07 (available from NEB) or pM13g (available from Andrew Bradbury at Los Alamos National Laboratory- PMID: 17088290). If using M13K07 helper phagemid, transform plasmid DNA in XL2 MRF'. If using pM13g helper phagemid, transform plasmid DNA in DH5alpha.
  Copy number: High Copy
Gene/Insert 1
  Gene/Insert name: loxP
  Species: P1
  Insert size (bp): 34
  Cloning method: Restriction Enzyme; 5′ cloning site BglII (not destroyed); 3′ cloning site EcoRI (not destroyed)
  Sequencing primers: 5′ none
Gene/Insert 2
  Gene/Insert name: sequence "B"
  Species: Synthetic; from pBR322
  Insert size (bp): 251
  Cloning method: Restriction Enzyme; 5′ cloning site EcoRI (not destroyed); 3′ cloning site XbaI (not destroyed)
  Sequencing primers: 5′ none
Gene/Insert 3
  Gene/Insert name: loxP2
  Species: P1
  Cloning method: Restriction Enzyme; 5′ cloning site XbaI (not destroyed); 3′ cloning site NdeI (not destroyed)
  Sequencing primers: 5′ none
Terms and licenses: Academic/Nonprofit Terms; Industry Terms: Not Available to Industry
How to cite: pDHJS3 BS+ was a gift from Tao-shih Hsieh (Addgene plasmid # 78252 ; http://n2t.net/addgene:78252 ; RRID:Addgene_78252)
