[The description below was written by a language model from this plasmid's Addgene catalogue record and pLannotate feature annotations shown in this document.]
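Description:
pDHJS3 BS+ is a pBluescript SK+–derived phagemid of about 3.36 kb, one of a set of four plasmids used together to assemble the double Holliday junction substrate (DHJS), a topologically constrained DNA molecule made for biochemical study. It replicates in E. coli at high copy from the ColE1/pUC-type origin and is selected with ampicillin through the β-lactamase gene and its native promoter. The f1 bacteriophage origin allows one strand of the plasmid to be packaged as single-stranded DNA when helper phage functions are supplied, and the record notes that a helper is required for this. The "+" in the name presumably refers to the f1 origin orientation, which determines the strand recovered, though the record does not spell this out.

The payload is not an expression cassette but a structural DNA segment cloned into the polylinker. It consists of two loxP sites from bacteriophage P1, both annotated on the same strand, flanking a roughly 250 bp segment called sequence "B". The depositor describes "B" as noncoding DNA taken from pBR322. The automated annotation labels it as a fragment of the tetracycline resistance gene, which fits that origin, but it is not intended to be expressed. The three pieces were joined through BglII, EcoRI, XbaI and NdeI sites, all of which remain intact. The loxP sites are targets for Cre recombinase, although the record does not detail the assembly steps or how Cre is applied. Backbone remnants surround the insert, including T7 and T3 promoters, the lac promoter and operator, and the interrupted lacZα fragment.
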