Features (pLannotate 1.2.2; 15 found; start..end, strand, type, name):
     33..461     -  rep_origin     f1 ori (sequence partly withheld): f1 bacteriophage origin of replication; arrow indicates direction of (+) strand synthesis
    466..623     -  CDS            lacZα (fragment): LacZα fragment of β-galactosidase; lacZ fragment
    626..644     +  promoter       T7 promoter: promoter for bacteriophage T7 RNA polymerase
    653..693     -  misc_feature   MCS (fragment): pBluescript multiple cloning site
    700..733     +  protein_bind   loxP: Cre-mediated recombination occurs in the 8-bp core sequence (GCATACAT). Cre recombinase
    798..1049    +  CDS            TcR (fragment): tetracycline efflux protein; tet; confers resistance to tetracycline
   1116..1149    +  protein_bind   loxP: Cre-mediated recombination occurs in the 8-bp core sequence (GCATACAT). Cre recombinase
   1173..1191    -  promoter       T3 promoter: promoter for bacteriophage T3 RNA polymerase
   1236..1252    -  protein_bind   lac operator: The lac repressor binds to the lac operator to inhibit transcription in E. coli. This inhibition can be relieved by adding lactose or isopropyl-β-D-thiogalactopyranoside (IPTG). lac repressor encoded by lacI
   1260..1290    -  promoter       lac promoter: promoter for the E. coli lac operon
   1305..1326    -  protein_bind   CAP binding site: CAP binding activates transcription in the presence of cAMP. E. coli catabolite activator protein
   1339..1431    -  CDS            lacI (fragment): lac repressor; lacI; The lac repressor binds to the lac operator to inhibit transcription in E. coli. This inhibition can be relieved by adding lactose or isopropyl-β-D-thiogalactopyranoside (IPTG).
   1614..2202    -  rep_origin     ori: high-copy-number ColE1/pMB1/pBR322/pUC origin of replication
   2373..3233    -  CDS            AmpR: β-lactamase; bla; confers resistance to ampicillin, carbenicillin, and related antibiotics
   3234..3338    -  promoter       AmpR promoter: bla
>Addgene plasmid #78252 | pDHJS3 BS+ | depositor full sequence | sequence record 148981 | Full plasmid sequence
CACCTAAATTGTAAGCGTTAATATTTTGTTAAAATTCGCGTTAAATTTTTGTTAAATCAGCTCATTTTTT
AACCAATAGGCCGAAATCGGCAAAATCCCTTATAAATCAAAAGAATAGACCGAGATAGGGT
[37 nt withheld, positions 132-168]
AAAGAACGTGGACTCCAACGTCAAAGG
[49 nt withheld, positions 196-244]
T
[91 nt withheld, positions 246-336]
G
[124 nt withheld, positions 338-461]
CCCATTCGCCATTCAGGCTGCGCAACTGTTGGGAAGGGCGATCGGTGCGGGCCTCTTCGCTATTACGCCA
GCTGGCGAAAGGGGGATGTGCTGCAAGGCGATTAAGTTGGGTAACGCCAGGGTTTTCCCAGTCACGACGT
TGTAAAACGACGGCCAGTGAATTGTAATACGACTCACTATAGGGCGAATTGGGTACCGGGCCCCCCCTCG
AGGTCGACGGTATCGATAAGCTAGATCTATAACTTCGTATAGCATACATTATACGAAGTTATGAATTCAG
GACCTTGAACGCGAGGTGCGCGGCTGTCAGGATTACGCGTGATTATCTGGCCCGGGGCTATATGCGTTGA
TGCAATTTCTATGCGCACCCGTTCTCGGAGCACTGTCCGACCGCTTTGGCCGCCGCCCAGTCCTGCTCGC
TTCGCTACTTGGAGCCACTATCGACTACGCGATCATGGCGACCACACCCGTCCTGTGGATCCTCTACGCC
GGACGCATCGTGGCCGGCATCACCGGCGCCACAGGTGCGGTTGCTGGCGCCTATATCGCCGACATCACCG
ATGGGGAAGATCGGGCTCGCCACTTCGGCGGCCGCATCCGAGCCATTGGAAGATTAGGTTCTGCATGCGC
ACACAATTGATGACTTGATCTAGAATAACTTCGTATAGCATACATTATACGAAGTTATCATATGAGCTCC
AGCTTTTGTTCCCTTTAGTGAGGGTTAATTTCGAGCTTGGCGTAATCATGGTCATAGCTGTTTCCTGTGT
GAAATTGTTATCCGCTCACAATTCCACACAACATACGAGCCGGAAGCATAAAGTGTAAAGCCTGGGGTGC
CTAATGAGTGAGCTAACTCACATTAATTGCGTTGCGCTCACTGCCCGCTTTCCAGTCGGGAAACCTGTCG
TGCCAGCTGCATTAATGAATCGGCCAACGCGCGGGGAGAGGCGGTTTGCGTATTGGGCGCTCTTCCGCTT
CCTCGCTCACTGACTCGCTGCGCTCGGTCGTTCGGCTGCGGCGAGCGGTATCAGCTCACTCAAAGGCGGT
AATACGGTTATCCACAGAATCAGGGGATAACGCAGGAAAGAACATGTGAGCAAAAGGCCAGCAAAAGGCC
AGGAACCGTAAAAAGGCCGCGTTGCTGGCGTTTTTCCATAGGCTCCGCCCCCCTGACGAGCATCACAAAA
ATCGACGCTCAAGTCAGAGGTGGCGAAACCCGACAGGACTATAAAGATACCAGGCGTTTCCCCCTGGAAG
CTCCCTCGTGCGCTCTCCTGTTCCGACCCTGCCGCTTACCGGATACCTGTCCGCCTTTCTCCCTTCGGGA
AGCGTGGCGCTTTCTCATAGCTCACGCTGTAGGTATCTCAGTTCGGTGTAGGTCGTTCGCTCCAAGCTGG
GCTGTGTGCACGAACCCCCCGTTCAGCCCGACCGCTGCGCCTTATCCGGTAACTATCGTCTTGAGTCCAA
CCCGGTAAGACACGACTTATCGCCACTGGCAGCAGCCACTGGTAACAGGATTAGCAGAGCGAGGTATGTA
GGCGGTGCTACAGAGTTCTTGAAGTGGTGGCCTAACTACGGCTACACTAGAAGGACAGTATTTGGTATCT
GCGCTCTGCTGAAGCCAGTTACCTTCGGAAAAAGAGTTGGTAGCTCTTGATCCGGCAAACAAACCACCGC
TGGTAGCGGTGGTTTTTTTGTTTGCAAGCAGCAGATTACGCGCAGAAAAAAAGGATCTCAAGAAGATCCT
TTGATCTTTTCTACGGGGTCTGACGCTCAGTGGAACGAAAACTCACGTTAAGGGATTTTGGTCATGAGAT
TATCAAAAAGGATCTTCACCTAGATCCTTTTAAATTAAAAATGAAGTTTTAAATCAATCTAAAGTATATA
TGAGTAAACTTGGTCTGACAGTTACCAATGCTTAATCAGTGAGGCACCTATCTCAGCGATCTGTCTATTT
CGTTCATCCATAGTTGCCTGACTCCCCGTCGTGTAGATAACTACGATACGGGAGGGCTTACCATCTGGCC
CCAGTGCTGCAATGATACCGCGAGACCCACGCTCACCGGCTCCAGATTTATCAGCAATAAACCAGCCAGC
CGGAAGGGCCGAGCGCAGAAGTGGTCCTGCAACTTTATCCGCCTCCATCCAGTCTATTAATTGTTGCCGG
GAAGCTAGAGTAAGTAGTTCGCCAGTTAATAGTTTGCGCAACGTTGTTGCCATTGCTACAGGCATCGTGG
TGTCACGCTCGTCGTTTGGTATGGCTTCATTCAGCTCCGGTTCCCAACGATCAAGGCGAGTTACATGATC
CCCCATGTTGTGCAAAAAAGCGGTTAGCTCCTTCGGTCCTCCGATCGTTGTCAGAAGTAAGTTGGCCGCA
GTGTTATCACTCATGGTTATGGCAGCACTGCATAATTCTCTTACTGTCATGCCATCCGTAAGATGCTTTT
CTGTGACTGGTGAGTACTCAACCAAGTCATTCTGAGAATAGTGTATGCGGCGACCGAGTTGCTCTTGCCC
GGCGTCAATACGGGATAATACCGCGCCACATAGCAGAACTTTAAAAGTGCTCATCATTGGAAAACGTTCT
TCGGGGCGAAAACTCTCAAGGATCTTACCGCTGTTGAGATCCAGTTCGATGTAACCCACTCGTGCACCCA
ACTGATCTTCAGCATCTTTTACTTTCACCAGCGTTTCTGGGTGAGCAAAAACAGGAAGGCAAAATGCCGC
AAAAAAGGGAATAAGGGCGACACGGAAATGTTGAATACTCATACTCTTCCTTTTTCAATATTATTGAAGC
ATTTATCAGGGTTATTGTCTCATGAGCGGATACATATTTGAATGTATTTAGAAAAATAAACAAATAGGGG
TTCCGCGCACATTTCCCCGAAAAGTGC
