>Addgene plasmid #78252 | pDHJS3 BS+ | addgene partial sequence | sequence record 148978 | F1ori-R 5'-AGGGAAGAAAGCGAAAGGAG-3'
[53 nt withheld, positions 1-53]
CCCATTCGCCATTCAGGCTGCGCAACTGTTGGGAAGGGCGATCGGTGCGGGCCTCTTCGCTATTACGCCA
GCTGGCGAAAGGGGGATGTGCTGCAAGGCGATTAAGTTGGGTAACGCCAGGGTTTTCCCAGTCACGACGT
TGTAAAACGACGGCCAGTGAATTGTAATACGACTCACTATAGGGCGAATTGGGTACCGGGCCCCCCCTCG
AGGTCGACGGTATCGATAAGCTAGATCTATAACTTCGTATAGCATACATTATACGAAGTTATGAATTCAG
GACCTTGAACGCGAGGTGCGCGGCTGTCAGGATTACGCGTGATTATCTGGCCCGGGGCTATATGCGTTGA
TGCAATTTCTATGCGCACCCGTTCTCGGAGCACTGTCCGACCGCTTTGGCCGCCGCCCAGTCCTGCTCGC
TTCGCTACTTGGAGCCACTATCGACTACGCGATCATGGCGACCACACCCGTCCTGTGGATCCTCTACGCC
GGACGCATCGTGGCCGGCATCACCGGCGCCACAGGTGCGGTTGCTGGCGCCTATATCGCCGACATCACCG
ATGGGGAAGATCGGGCTCGCCACTTCGGCGGCCGCATCCGAGCCATTGGAAGATTAGGTTCTGCATGCGC
ACACAATTGATGACTTGATCTAGAATAACTTCGTATAGCATACATTATACGAAGTTATCATATGAGCTCC
AGCTTTTGTTCCCTTTAGTGAGGGTTAATTTCGAGCTTGGCGTAATCATGGTCATAGCTGTTTCCTGTGT
GAAATTGTTATCCGCTCACAATTCCACACAACATACGAGCCGGAAGCATAAAGTGTAAAGCCTGGGGTGC
CTAATGAGTGAGCTAACTCACATTAATTGCGTTGCGCTCACTGCCCGCTTTCCAGTCGGGAAACCTGTCG
TGCCA
