>Addgene plasmid #78252 | pDHJS3 BS+ | addgene partial sequence | sequence record 148979 | L4440 5'-AGCGAGTCAGTGAGCGAG-3'
TCTCCCCGCGCGTTGGCCGATTCATTAATGCAGCTGGCACGACAGGTTTCCCGACTGGAAAGCGGGCAGT
GAGCGCAACGCAATTAATGTGAGTTAGCTCACTCATTAGGCACCCCAGGCTTTACACTTTATGCTTCCGG
CTCGTATGTTGTGTGGAATTGTGAGCGGATAACAATTTCACACAGGAAACAGCTATGACCATGATTACGC
CAAGCTCGAAATTAACCCTCACTAAAGGGAACAAAAGCTGGAGCTCATATGATAACTTCGTATAATGTAT
GCTATACGAAGTTATTCTAGATCAAGTCATCAATTGTGTGCGCATGCAGAACCTAATCTTCCAATGGCTC
GGATGCGGCCGCCGAAGTGGCGAGCCCGATCTTCCCCATCGGTGATGTCGGCGATATAGGCGCCAGCAAC
CGCACCTGTGGCGCCGGTGATGCCGGCCACGATGCGTCCGGCGTAGAGGATCCACAGGACGGGTGTGGTC
GCCATGATCGCGTAGTCGATAGTGGCTCCAAGTAGCGAAGCGAGCAGGACTGGGCGGCGGCCAAAGCGGT
CGGACAGTGCTCCGAGAACGGGTGCGCATAGAAATTGCATCAACGCATATAGCCCCGGGCCAGATAATCA
CGCGTAATCCTGACAGCCGCGCACCTCGCGTTCAAGGTCCTGAATTCATAACTTCGTATAATGTATGCTA
TACGAAGTTATAGATCTAGCTTATCGATACCGTCGACCTCGAGGGGGGGCCCGGTACCCAATTCGCCCTA
TAGTGAGTCGTATTACAATTCACTGGCCGTCGTTTTACAACGTCGTGACTGGGAAAACCCTGGCGTTACC
CAACTTAATCGCCTTGCAGCACATCCCCCTTTCGCCAGCTGGCGTAATAGCGAAGAGGCCCGCACCGATC
GCCCTTCCCAACAGTTGCGCAGCCTGAATGGCGAATGGG
[100 nt withheld, positions 950-1049]
